Addgene plasmid #89969: pRS313-prp8-R2388G
Purpose: R2388G point mutant
Depositing lab: Christine Guthrie. Depositing organization: University of California, San Francisco (UCSF). Publication: Prp8 retinitis pigmentosa mutants cause defects in the transition between the catalytic steps of splicing. Mayerle M, Guthrie C. RNA. 2016 May;22(5):793-809. doi: 10.1261/rna.055459.115. Epub 2016 Mar 11. PubMed 26968627.
Backbone
  Vector backbone: pRS313
  Vector type: Yeast Expression
  Selectable markers: HIS3
Growth in bacteria
  Bacterial resistance: Ampicillin, 100 μg/mL
  Growth temperature: 37°C
  Growth strain: DH5alpha
  Copy number: Unknown
Gene/Insert
  Gene/Insert name: PRP8
  Species: S. cerevisiae (budding yeast)
  Mutation: R2388G
  Entrez Gene: PRP8 (a.k.a. YHR165C, DBF3, DNA39, RNA8, SLT21, USA2)
Terms and licenses: Academic/Nonprofit Terms; Industry Terms: Not Available to Industry
How to cite: pRS313-prp8-R2388G was a gift from Christine Guthrie (Addgene plasmid # 89969 ; http://n2t.net/addgene:89969 ; RRID:Addgene_89969)
