[The description below was written by a language model from this plasmid's Addgene catalogue record and pLannotate feature annotations shown in this document.]
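Description:
pRS313-prp8-R2388G is a yeast–E. coli shuttle plasmid of about 14.6 kb, built on the pRS313 centromeric backbone and carrying a point-mutant allele of the Saccharomyces cerevisiae PRP8 gene. In yeast it is maintained through a CEN6/ARS element, which gives stable, low-copy, chromosome-like segregation, and it is selected by the HIS3 auxotrophic marker under its own promoter. In bacteria it replicates from a ColE1/pUC-type origin and confers ampicillin resistance through β-lactamase. An f1 origin is also present, along with the usual pRS cloning-region remnants: lac promoter and operator, a lacZα fragment, and flanking T3 and T7 promoters.

The insert is a large genomic segment. The feature table shows the full PRP8 coding sequence flanked by partial coding sequences of CDC23 upstream and DNA2 downstream, which look like adjoining chromosomal sequence cloned along with the gene. No heterologous yeast promoter is annotated, so expression presumably depends on the native PRP8 sequence between the CDC23 fragment and the start codon, although the record does not state this explicitly. Prp8 is a core U5 snRNP protein that acts as a scaffold, positioning the U2, U5 and U6 snRNAs and the pre-mRNA splice sites in the spliceosome. The R2388G substitution lies near the C-terminal end of the protein. The associated publication concerns Prp8 mutants linked to retinitis pigmentosa and their effects on the transition between the two catalytic steps of splicing. This construct is therefore suited to expressing the mutant allele in yeast for genetic and biochemical analysis of splicing defects.
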