Features (pLannotate 1.2.2; 21 found; start..end, strand, type, name):
      1..22      +  protein_bind   CAP binding site: CAP binding activates transcription in the presence of cAMP. E. coli catabolite activator protein
     37..67      +  promoter       lac promoter: promoter for the E. coli lac operon
     71..93      +  protein_bind   lac operator (fragment): The lac repressor binds to the lac operator to inhibit transcription in E. coli. This inhibition can be relieved by adding lactose or isopropyl-β-D-thiogalactopyranoside (IPTG). lac repressor encoded by lacI
    136..154     +  promoter       T3 promoter: promoter for bacteriophage T3 RNA polymerase
    180..674     +  CDS            CDC23 (fragment): CDC23_YEAST - Experimental evidence at protein level: Swiss-Prot protein existence level 1. Component of the anaphase promoting complex/cyclosome (APC/C), a cell cycle-regulated E3 ubiquitin-protein ligase complex that controls progression through mitosis and the G1 phase of the cell cycle. The APC/C is thought to confer substrate specificity and, in the presence of ubiquitin-conjugating E2 enzymes, it catalyzes the formation of protein-ubiquitin conjugates that are subsequently degraded by the 26S proteasome. In early mitosis, the APC/C is activated by CDC20 and targets securin PDS1, the B-ty
    899..8137    +  CDS            PRP8: PRP8_YEAST - Also known as DBF3, DNA39, RNA8, SLT21, USA2. Experimental evidence at protein level: Swiss-Prot protein existence level 1. Functions as a scaffold that mediates the ordered assembly of spliceosomal proteins and snRNAs. Required for association of BRR2 with the spliceosomal U5 snRNP, and the subsequent assembly of the U4/U6-U5 tri-snRNP complex. Functions as scaffold that positions spliceosomal U2, U5 and U6 snRNAs at splice sites on pre-mRNA substrates, so that splicing can occur. Interacts with both the 5' and the 3' splice site, as well as the branch region. Has a role in branc
   8669..9949    +  CDS            DNA2 (fragment): DNA2_YEAST - Experimental evidence at protein level: Swiss-Prot protein existence level 1. Key enzyme involved in DNA replication and DNA repair. Involved in Okazaki fragments processing by cleaving long flaps that escape FEN1: flaps that are longer than 27 nucleotides are coated by replication protein A complex (RPA), leading to recruit DNA2 which cleaves the flap until it is too short to bind RPA and becomes a substrate for FEN1. Also involved in 5'-end resection of DNA during double-strand break (DSB) repair by mediating the cleavage of 5'-ssDNA. Possesses different enzymatic activities, su
   9962..9980    -  promoter       T7 promoter: promoter for bacteriophage T7 RNA polymerase
   9983..10140   +  CDS            lacZα (fragment): LacZα fragment of β-galactosidase; lacZ fragment
  10144..10572   +  rep_origin     f1 ori (sequence partly withheld): f1 bacteriophage origin of replication; arrow indicates direction of (+) strand synthesis
  10600..10651   -  misc_feature   bom (fragment): basis of mobility region from pBR322
  10859..11521   -  CDS            HIS3: imidazoleglycerol-phosphate dehydratase, required for histidine biosynthesis; S. cerevisiae HIS3; yeast auxotrophic marker
  11522..11709   -  promoter       HIS3 promoter: S. cerevisiae HIS3
  11759..11839   +  CDS            MRM1 (fragment): MRM1_YEAST - Also known as PET56 From Saccharomyces cerevisiae (strain ATCC 204508 / S288c) (Baker's yeast).
  11840..11889   -  misc_feature   bom (fragment): basis of mobility region from pBR322
  11991..12026   -  CDS            rop (fragment): Rop protein, which maintains plasmids at low copy number; rop
  12101..12604   +  misc_feature   CEN/ARS: S. cerevisiae CEN6 centromere fused to an autonomously replicating sequence
  12634..12738   +  promoter       AmpR promoter: bla
  12739..13599   +  CDS            AmpR: β-lactamase; bla; confers resistance to ampicillin, carbenicillin, and related antibiotics
  13770..14358   +  rep_origin     ori: high-copy-number ColE1/pMB1/pBR322/pUC origin of replication
  14541..14633   +  CDS            lacI (fragment): lac repressor; lacI; The lac repressor binds to the lac operator to inhibit transcription in E. coli. This inhibition can be relieved by adding lactose or isopropyl-β-D-thiogalactopyranoside (IPTG).
>Addgene plasmid #89969 | pRS313-prp8-R2388G | addgene full sequence | sequence record 177918 | Addgene NGS Result
TAATGTGAGTTAGCTCACTCATTAGGCACCCCAGGCTTTACACTTTATGCTTCCGGCTCGTATGTTGTGT
GGAATTGTGAGCGGATAACAATTTCACACAGGAAACAGCTATGACCATGATTACGCCAAGCTCGAAATTA
ACCCTCACTAAAGGGAACAAAAGCTGGTACCGGGCCCCCCCTCGAGACTTCAAAGCATGGTTTGGTTTGG
GCCAGGCTTATGCTCTCCTGGACATGCATTTATATTCTCTTTACTACTTCCAGAAAGCTTGCACTTTGAA
ACCTTGGGATCGTCGGATTTGGCAAGTATTGGGAGAATGTTATAGTAAGACGGGAAATAAGGTAGAAGCT
ATAAAATGCTACAAAAGATCCATAAAAGCTTCACAAACGGTCGATCAAAATACTTCAATATATTACCGGT
TAGCGCAACTATATGAAGAACTTGAAGACTTGCAAGAATGTAAGAAGTTCATGATGAAATGTGTAGATGT
GGAAGAACTTCTGGAAGGTATAGTAACAGATGAAACCGTGAAGGCTAGGCTTTGGCTGGCAATATTTGAG
ATTAAGGCAGGAAACTACCAATTGGCTTATGATTATGCCATGGGGGTATCTAGTGGAACGTCTCAAGAGA
TTGAAGAGGCTCGTATGCTGGCTCGGGAGTGCAGAAGGCATATGTAGTGAAGTGAACATACACATAGCTA
TTCGTACTAAATGATATGAAATTTTTATAAATGCCAGGCTATATAGCTATTTAAAGTGACCATGGCAGAA
GGATGAACCGAGGTAATACGGCTAGTACAAAAGCAACAAAGTTAGGAATACAATTTGAGAAACGAAGACC
ATAGAAAATACTTGTGCGATTGAACTTCCTTCCAAAAAAAAAATAGCGTCAAAGAAAGATGAGTGGACTA
CCGCCCCCACCTCCTGGTTTTGAAGAGGACAGCGACTTAGCACTTCCACCACCACCACCACCACCGCCTG
GATACGAAATCGAAGAACTGGATAATCCGATGGTGCCATCATCGGTAAATGAGGATACATTCCTTCCGCC
TCCACCACCTCCTCCAAGCAACTTCGAAATAAACGCTGAAGAAATTGTGGACTTCACATTACCACCGCCA
CCACCCCCTCCAGGTCTAGATGAATTAGAGACTAAAGCAGAAAAGAAAGTAGAATTACATGGAAAGAGAA
AATTGGACATAGGAAAAGATACTTTCGTCACTCGAAAATCAAGAAAGCGTGCAAAAAAAATGACCAAAAA
GGCAAAGAGAAGCAATTTATATACTCCTAAAGCCGAGATGCCACCGGAACATCTGCGAAAGATTATTAAT
ACTCACAGTGACATGGCCTCCAAAATGTACAATACTGATAAAAAGGCTTTTCTAGGCGCTCTAAAGTATT
TACCGCACGCGATTTTAAAATTGTTAGAGAACATGCCTCATCCATGGGAGCAAGCCAAAGAAGTTAAAGT
TTTATATCACACTTCAGGAGCCATAACATTTGTGAATGAAACACCAAGAGTAATAGAGCCTGTATATACT
GCCCAATGGTCAGCTACTTGGATAGCAATGAGGAGAGAAAAACGAGATAGAACACATTTTAAAAGAATGA
GATTTCCACCTTTCGATGATGACGAACCACCTCTGTCATATGAACAGCACATAGAAAATATCGAGCCACT
GGATCCTATAAATCTTCCCTTAGACTCTCAAGATGATGAATATGTTAAAGATTGGCTCTACGATTCCCGG
CCCTTGGAGGAGGATAGTAAAAAGGTCAATGGTACATCTTATAAAAAGTGGAGTTTTGATTTACCTGAAA
TGTCGAACTTATATAGGTTATCAACGCCACTTAGAGATGAAGTAACTGACAAAAATTACTATTATCTTTT
CGATAAAAAATCTTTTTTTAACGGTAAAGCCCTTAATAACGCAATCCCTGGAGGTCCTAAATTTGAACCT
TTATACCCAAGAGAAGAGGAGGAAGATTATAACGAATTCAACTCTATAGATAGAGTAATATTTAGGGTTC
CTATTAGAAGCGAATATAAGGTAGCGTTTCCTCATCTATATAATTCCCGGCCCCGTTCAGTGCGCATACC
ATGGTATAATAATCCAGTGTCGTGTATTATCCAGAACGATGAGGAGTACGACACGCCTGCACTTTTTTTT
GATCCATCGCTGAACCCAATACCTCACTTTATTGATAATAATTCATCCCTCAACGTATCAAATACAAAGG
AAAACGGTGATTTCACTTTACCTGAAGATTTTGCACCTCTTTTGGCTGAAGAAGAAGAACTTATTTTGCC
AAATACAAAAGATGCGATGTCGTTATATCATTCACCTTTTCCATTTAATAGAACTAAAGGAAAAATGGTG
AGAGCACAAGATGTTGCCCTGGCTAAAAAATGGTTTTTGCAACATCCTGACGAGGAGTATCCCGTTAAAG
TTAAGGTCTCTTACCAAAAGCTCTTGAAGAACTACGTGCTAAATGAATTGCACCCTACTTTGCCAACAAA
CCACAACAAAACTAAGTTATTGAAGAGTTTAAAAAATACCAAGTATTTTCAACAAACTACAATTGATTGG
GTAGAGGCAGGACTCCAGCTATGTCGACAAGGACACAATATGTTAAATTTATTAATCCACAGAAAGGGCC
TAACTTATTTACATCTCGACTACAATTTCAATTTAAAACCAACTAAAACCTTAACCACAAAAGAACGTAA
AAAGTCAAGACTTGGAAACTCATTTCATTTGATGCGTGAATTGCTAAAAATGATGAAACTGATTGTAGAT
ACACATGTGCAGTTTAGGTTAGGAAATGTAGATGCCTTCCAGTTAGCAGATGGTATACATTATATTTTGA
ACCACATAGGACAATTGACCGGTATTTATCGTTATAAATATAAAGTAATGCATCAAATCCGCGCATGTAA
AGATCTGAAACATATCATATATTATAAGTTTAATAAAAATTTGGGAAAAGGACCTGGTTGTGGATTTTGG
CAACCTGCGTGGAGAGTGTGGCTAAATTTCTTAAGAGGCACTATACCACTACTCGAAAGATATATTGGAA
ACCTTATCACACGTCAATTTGAAGGCCGTTCTAATGAAATTGTCAAAACTACAACTAAACAAAGACTTGA
CGCCTACTACGATCTTGAGTTACGAAACTCGGTCATGGATGACATTTTAGAAATGATGCCTGAGAGTATT
CGACAGAAAAAGGCAAGAACTATACTGCAACATTTAAGTGAGGCTTGGAGATGTTGGAAGGCTAATATTC
CATGGGATGTTCCTGGTATGCCAGCCCCAATCAAAAAAATAATTGAACGGTATATAAAATCCAAAGCTGA
TGCCTGGGTATCTGCAGCTCATTACAATCGAGAACGTATAAAGCGTGGAGCTCACGTCGAAAAGACTATG
GTTAAAAAAAATCTGGGGCGTTTAACGAGACTTTGGATCAAAAATGAGCAGGAACGTCAAAGGCAAATAC
AGAAAAACGGTCCCGAAATTACTCCCGAAGAGGCTACGACCATATTTTCTGTTATGGTTGAGTGGCTTGA
ATCAAGGAGCTTTTCACCAATACCATTTCCACCTTTAACTTACAAAAATGATACTAAGATATTAGTTCTT
GCCCTCGAAGACCTAAAAGATGTCTACGCATCAAAAGTACGTTTAAATGCATCTGAAAGGGAAGAACTTG
CGTTGATAGAGGAGGCTTATGATAATCCTCACGATACTTTGAACAGAATCAAAAAGTACTTGTTGACCCA
GCGAGTTTTTAAGCCTGTTGATATAACCATGATGGAAAACTATCAAAACATTTCCCCTGTTTATTCAGTT
GATCCCTTGGAAAAGATTACCGATGCATATCTTGATCAGTATTTATGGTACGAAGCTGACCAACGAAAGC
TTTTCCCAAACTGGATTAAACCAAGTGATTCAGAGATACCACCTCTTCTGGTATACAAGTGGACTCAGGG
TATAAACAACCTATCTGAAATTTGGGATGTATCCAGAGGCCAATCTGCAGTTTTGCTTGAGACTACTTTG
GGTGAAATGGCCGAAAAAATTGACTTTACTTTACTTAATAGATTACTTCGCCTGATTGTAGATCCTAATA
TTGCTGACTATATCACTGCAAAAAATAATGTTGTTATCAACTTTAAAGATATGAGTCACGTCAACAAATA
TGGCTTAATACGCGGGTTGAAGTTCGCTTCTTTCATATTCCAATATTACGGACTAGTTATAGATCTTTTA
CTATTGGGTCAGGAAAGGGCTACAGATTTGGCTGGTCCAGCTAACAATCCAAATGAATTTATGCAATTCA
AGAGCAAAGAAGTAGAAAAGGCACATCCGATCAGACTTTACACCAGATATTTAGATCGTATATATATGCT
TTTTCACTTTGAAGAAGATGAGGGAGAGGAATTGACTGATGAATACTTGGCAGAGAATCCAGATCCAAAC
TTTGAAAACAGCATCGGATACAATAATAGAAAATGCTGGCCCAAAGATTCGCGCATGAGGCTAATACGTC
AGGACGTTAACCTAGGGCGAGCAGTGTTTTGGGAAATTCAAAGTAGGGTGCCAACTTCGTTAACGTCAAT
TAAATGGGAAAATGCTTTTGTTTCCGTATACAGTAAAAACAATCCGAACTTACTCTTCTCTATGTGTGGT
TTTGAAGTCAGAATATTACCAAGACAAAGAATGGAAGAGGTGGTTTCTAACGATGAAGGTGTTTGGGATT
TAGTTGACGAAAGAACCAAGCAAAGAACTGCAAAAGCATATTTAAAGGTATCTGAAGAAGAAATCAAAAA
ATTTGACAGCAGAATAAGAGGCATATTGATGGCCTCCGGTTCAACCACTTTTACTAAAGTGGCCGCTAAA
TGGAACACTTCACTGATATCCCTTTTCACATACTTTAGAGAAGCCATTGTTGCCACGGAGCCGTTATTAG
ATATCCTGGTGAAAGGAGAAACAAGAATTCAAAACCGTGTCAAACTTGGTTTAAATTCGAAAATGCCAAC
AAGATTTCCACCTGCTGTTTTTTATACACCAAAAGAACTTGGTGGGTTGGGTATGATTAGTGCTTCTCAT
ATTTTAATTCCTGCATCTGACTTAAGTTGGTCAAAACAGACCGATACTGGAATTACGCATTTTCGTGCTG
GTATGACGCACGAGGATGAAAAATTAATCCCAACTATCTTCCGTTACATCACTACTTGGGAAAATGAATT
TTTAGACTCTCAAAGGGTGTGGGCCGAGTATGCAACGAAAAGGCAGGAAGCTATTCAGCAGAATAGGAGG
TTAGCTTTTGAAGAACTTGAAGGATCGTGGGATCGTGGTATACCTCGTATTAGCACTTTATTTCAAAGAG
ATCGACATACTCTAGCGTATGACAGAGGTCACAGAATCCGTAGGGAATTTAAACAGTACTCTCTAGAGAG
AAACAGCCCCTTTTGGTGGACAAACTCCCACCATGACGGTAAATTATGGAATTTAAATGCCTATAGAACT
GATGTGATTCAAGCCCTAGGAGGTATTGAAACAATTTTGGAACACACTTTATTTAAGGGGACTGGTTTTA
ATTCATGGGAAGGTTTGTTTTGGGAAAAGGCGTCCGGGTTTGAGGATTCCATGCAATTTAAGAAGCTAAC
TCATGCTCAAAGAACTGGTTTAAGCCAAATTCCAAATCGTAGATTTACCTTATGGTGGTCACCAACTATT
AACAGAGCAAATGTCTATGTCGGTTTCTTGGTGCAATTGGATCTGACTGGTATCTTCCTCCATGGTAAAA
TTCCTACGTTAAAAATATCTTTAATTCAAATATTCCGTGCTCATTTGTGGCAAAAAATACATGAAAGTAT
AGTTTTTGATATTTGTCAAATTCTCGATGGTGAGCTAGATGTTTTGCAAATTGAATCTGTGACTAAAGAA
ACAGTGCATCCCCGCAAATCGTACAAGATGAATTCATCTGCCGCGGACATAACTATGGAAAGTGTTCATG
AATGGGAAGTTTCAAAACCCTCCCTATTACATGAAACAAATGACTCATTTAAGGGATTGATTACCAACAA
AATGTGGTTTGATGTACAATTGAGATACGGTGATTATGATTCTCATGATATATCTCGTTATGTGAGGGCA
AAATTCCTCGATTATACAACAGATAATGTCAGCATGTATCCCTCCCCAACAGGTGTTATGATCGGTATCG
ATTTGGCTTATAACATGTATGATGCCTATGGTAATTGGTTCAACGGATTAAAACCTTTGATACAAAATAG
TATGAGAACAATTATGAAAGCTAACCCAGCATTATATGTCCTTCGTGAACGTATTAGAAAAGGTCTTCAA
ATATATCAATCTAGTGTACAGGAACCATTTTTAAACTCCTCAAACTATGCCGAGTTATTCAATAACGACA
TTAAACTCTTCGTTGACGACACTAATGTGTATAGAGTTACTGTCCACAAGACTTTTGAAGGGAACGTTGC
TACAAAAGCAATTAATGGTTGCATTTTCACTTTAAATCCAAAGACTGGGCATCTGTTTCTGAAAATTATC
CATACCTCTGTATGGGCCGGTCAAAAACGTTTAAGCCAATTGGCCAAATGGAAAACAGCTGAGGAAGTTA
GTGCTCTTGTGAGATCTTTGCCCAAAGAAGAGCAGCCAAAACAAATTATCGTCACAAGAAAGGCAATGCT
TGATCCTTTAGAGGTTCACATGCTTGACTTTCCTAACATAGCAATCAGGCCAACAGAGCTGCGACTACCA
TTTTCAGCTGCAATGTCAATAGATAAACTTTCTGATGTTGTGATGAAAGCTACTGAACCTCAGATGGTTC
TGTTTAACATTTATGATGATTGGTTAGACCGTATTTCATCGTACACTGCATTTTCTAGACTTACACTACT
TTTAAGAGCTTTAAAGACGAACGAGGAAAGTGCCAAAATGATTCTACTCAGTGACCCCACGATCACTATC
AAATCGTACCATTTATGGCCTTCATTCACTGATGAACAATGGATCACTATCGAATCTCAAATGAGAGATT
TGATTTTGACTGAGTACGGCAGAAAATACAATGTCAATATATCTGCCTTAACTCAAACGGAAATTAAAGA
TATTATATTGGGTCAAAATATCAAGGCACCATCTGTGAAGAGACAAAAAATGGCTGAATTAGAAGCTGCC
AGGTCAGAAAAGCAGAACGACGAAGAAGCTGCAGGTGCATCAACTGTTATGAAAACTAAAACTATCAATG
CGCAAGGTGAGGAGATAGTTGTAGTAGCTTCCGCTGATTACGAAAGTCAAACGTTTAGTTCAAAGAATGA
ATGGAGAAAATCTGCAATTGCTAATACACTATTATATTTGAGGTTAAAAAACATTTATGTTTCGGCTGAT
GATTTCGTGGAGGAACAGAATGTTTACGTCCTTCCAAAAAATTTATTAAAGAAGTTTATTGAGATATCCG
ATGTGAAAATCCAGGTGGCGGCCTTTATTTATGGTATGTCAGCAAAAGATCATCCGAAGGTGAAAGAAAT
CAAGACTGTTGTGCTGGTACCTCAATTAGGCCACGTAGGATCCGTTCAGATAAGCAACATCCCTGACATC
GGAGACCTTCCGGATACTGAAGGCCTTGAACTACTCGGTTGGATCCATACCCAGACAGAAGAACTTAAAT
TCATGGCTGCGTCTGAAGTAGCAACTCATTCTAAACTTTTTGCGGATAAGAAAAGAGACTGCATTGATAT
TTCAATTTTTTCCACCCCGGGATCAGTATCATTAAGCGCTTATAACCTGACCGACGAAGGTTACCAATGG
GGTGAAGAAAATAAGGATATAATGAACGTGCTATCGGAAGGGTTTGAGCCTACTTTCAGCACGCATGCCC
AATTACTTCTCTCTGACCGTATCACAGGTAATTTTATAATTCCATCTGGAAACGTTTGGAACTACACATT
TATGGGAACAGCATTTAACCAAGAAGGTGACTACAATTTTAAATACGGCATTCCTTTGGAATTCTATAAT
GAGATGCATGGTCCAGTACACTTTTTACAGTTTAGCGAATTGGCGGGGGACGAAGAGTTAGAGGCCGAAC
AAATCGATGTATTTAGCTGAATATATTCCCCAATAAACTGGAATCTGTTATTTCATAGATATATATGTAA
GTATAAGTTTGTATGTATAATATTCAACGCATTTTTTATGCCCGTCGTAGTTGCTACCTACCACACGATG
ATGTATTATAATTTCGGAACTACTTCAAAGCTACGCTTTCCGCACTATGAAAAGCTATAAGTATGTGAAA
ATTGGTCATTGACTGTGATTCTATTTCAAAAAGTAACCAAAGGAGATAGACATCGTTCGGACAGAAAATG
GTCCGTTGTCACTCCCATTCCATTATGTCCTTCATATAGAAATTGGATATTCTTGTTTTCATTTCGCGCA
ATAAAGCAATTCCGTGCGGCAGAAAGAACTTATATATATTTAACTGATCTTACGCTATTTATGGCAAAAC
TTGTGTTACATTTTTGAAGATAAAGTTACAATCATTACGGCAGCCTCAAAACAAAATTGGGAGAAAACAT
ACTCAAGTGAGTACTCATTTTGTGCAAGCAAACACTGACAATTGAAGAGATCGTCAGGATGCCCGGAACG
CCACAGAAGAACAAGAGGTCTGCGAGTATATCTGTTTCACCTGCGAAGAAGACAGAGGAAAAAGAAATAA
TACAAAATGATTCAAAGGCGATATTATCTAAGCAAACTAAGAGGAAAAAAAAGTATGCTTTTGCTCCTAT
AAATAACTTAAATGGGAAGAACACCAAGGTATCCAATGCAAGTGTCCTAAAGTCAATAGCCGTTTCACAA
GTACGAAATACATCAAGAACAAAAGATATAAACAAAGCAGTTAGCAAGAGCGTAAAGCAATTACCAAATT
CACAAGTTAAACCGAAACGGGAAATGTCTAATTTGAGTAGGCATCACGATTTCACTCAAGACGAGGACGG
CCCCATGGAAGAAGTAATATGGAAATATTCACCTTTACAACGAGATATGTCCGACAAAACAACAAGCGCT
GCCGAATACTCTGATGACTACGAAGATGTCCAAAATCCCTCTTCTACACCTATAGTCCCTAATCGACTGA
AAACTGTTCTTAGTTTCACAAATATCCAAGTACCCAACGCTGACGTAAATCAACTCATTCAAGAAAATGG
AAATGAGCAAGTGCGTCCTAAACCAGCAGAAATATCTACCAGGGAGTCTCTCCGTAATATAGATGATATT
CTCGATGATATAGAGGGCGATTTAACTATAAAACCGACGATAACGAAATTCAGCGATTTGCCATCTTCAC
CCATCAAGGCACCCAACGTTGAAAAAAAAGCAGAGGTGAATGCAGAAGAAGTAGATAAAATGGATTCAAC
AGGAGATAGCAACGATGGCGATGACTCTTTGATAGATATTTTAACTCAAAAGTATGTTGAGAAACGCAAG
AGTGAGAGTCAGATAACAATTCAAGGCAACACCAATCAAAAAAGTGGAGCCCAGGAAAGTTGTGGGAAGA
ATGATAACACAAAATCGAGAGGAGAAATTGAAGATCATGAAAATGTAGACAATCAAGCCAAAACAGGCAA
TGCATTTTATGAGAATGAAGAAGACAGTAATTGCCAAAGAATTAAAAAAAATGAAAAAATAGAATACAAT
TCTTCAGACGAATTTTCAGACGATTCACTAATTGAACTATTGAACGAAACTCAAACACAAGTGGAACCTA
ACACTATTGAACAAGATTTAGACAAAGTGGAGAAAATGGTCTCTGACGATTTGAGAATTGCTACTGATTC
CACTTTATCCGCATATGCTCTCAGAGCTAAGTCTGGTGCTCCAAGAGACGGCGTAGTACGATTAGTAATA
GTAAGCTTACCTCCAATTCGCCCTATAGTGAGTCGTATTACAATTCACTGGCCGTCGTTTTACAACGTCG
TGACTGGGAAAACCCTGGCGTTACCCAACTTAATCGCCTTGCAGCACATCCCCCTTTCGCCAGCTGGCGT
AATAGCGAAGAGGCCCGCACCGATCGCCCTTCCCAACAGTTGCGCAGCCTGAATGGCGAATGG
[124 nt withheld, positions 10144-10267]
C
[91 nt withheld, positions 10269-10359]
A
[49 nt withheld, positions 10361-10409]
CCTTTGACGTTGGAGTCCACGTTCTTT
[37 nt withheld, positions 10437-10473]
ACCCTATCTCGGTCTATTCTTTTGATTTATAAGGGATTTTGCCGATTTCGGCCTATTGGTTAAAAAATGA
GCTGATTTAACAAAAATTTAACGCGAATTTTAACAAAATATTAACGCTTACAATTTCCTGATGCGGTATT
TTCTCCTTACGCATCTGTGCGGTATTTCACACCGCATAGATCCGTCGAGTTCAAGAGAAAAAAAAAGAAA
AAGCAAAAAGAAAAAAGGAAAGCGCGCCTCGTTCAGAATGACACGTATAGAATGATGCATTACCTTGTCA
TCTTCAGTATCATACTGTTCGTATACATACTTACTGACATTCATAGGTATACATATATACACATGTATAT
ATATCGTATGCTGCAGCTTTAAATAATCGGTGTCACTACATAAGAACACCTTTGGTGGAGGGAACATCGT
TGGTACCATTGGGCGAGGTGGCTTCTCTTATGGCAACCGCAAGAGCCTTGAACGCACTCTCACTACGGTG
ATGATCATTCTTGCCTCGCAGACAATCAACGTGGAGGGTAATTCTGCTAGCCTCTGCAAAGCTTTCAAGA
AAATGCGGGATCATCTCGCAAGAGAGATCTCCTACTTTCTCCCTTTGCAAACCAAGTTCGACAACTGCGT
ACGGCCTGTTCGAAAGATCTACCACCGCTCTGGAAAGTGCCTCATCCAAAGGCGCAAATCCTGATCCAAA
CCTTTTTACTCCACGCACGGCCCCTAGGGCCTCTTTAAAAGCTTGACCGAGAGCAATCCCGCAGTCTTCA
GTGGTGTGATGGTCGTCTATGTGTAAGTCACCAATGCACTCAACGATTAGCGACCAGCCGGAATGCTTGG
CCAGAGCATGTATCATATGGTCCAGAAACCCTATACCTGTGTGGACGTTAATCACTTGCGATTGTGTGGC
CTGTTCTGCTACTGCTTCTGCCTCTTTTTCTGGGAAGATCGAGTGCTCTATCGCTAGGGGACCACCCTTT
AAAGAGATCGCAATCTGAATCTTGGTTTCATTTGTAATACGCTTTACTAGGGCTTTCTGCTCTGTCATCT
TTGCCTTCGTTTATCTTGCCTGCTCATTTTTTAGTATATTCTTCGAAGAAATCACATTACTTTATATAAT
GTATAATTCATTATGTGATAATGCCAATCGCTAAGAAAAAAAAAGAGTCATCCGCTAGGTGGAAAAAAAA
AAATGAAAATCATTACCGAGGCATAAAAAAATATAGAGTGTACTAGAGGAGGCCAAGAGTAATAGAAAAA
GAAAATTGCGGGAAAGGACTGTGTTATGACTTCCCTGACTAATGCCGTGTTCAAACGATACCTGGCAGTG
ACTCCTAGCGCTCACCAAGCTCTTAAAACGGGAATTTATGGTGCACTCTCAGTACAATCTGCTCTGATGC
CGCATAGTTAAGCCAGCCCCGACACCCGCCAACACCCGCTGACGCGCCCTGACGGGCTTGTCTGCTCCCG
GCATCCGCTTACAGACAAGCTGTGACCGTCTCCGGGAGCTGCATGTGTCAGAGGTTTTCACCGTCATCAC
CGAAACGCGCGAGACGAAAGGGCCTCGTGATACGCCTATTTTTATAGGTTAATGTCATGATAATAATGGT
TTCTTAGGGTCCTTTTCATCACGTGCTATAAAAATAATTATAATTTAAATTTTTTAATATAAATATATAA
ATTAAAAATAGAAAGTAAAAAAAGAAATTAAAGAAAAAATAGTTTTTGTTTTCCGAAGATGTAAAAGACT
CTAGGGGGATCGCCAACAAATACTACCTTTTATCTTGCTCTTCCTGCTCTCAGGTATTAATGCCGAATTG
TTTCATCTTGTCTGTGTAGAAGACCACACACGAAAATCCTGTGATTTTACATTTTACTTATCGTTAATCG
AATGTATATCTATTTAATCTGCTTTTCTTGTCTAATAAATATATATGTAAAGTACGCTTTTTGTTGAAAT
TTTTTAAACCTTTGTTTATTTTTTTTTCTTCATTCCGTAACTCTTCTACCTTCTTTATTTACTTTCTAAA
ATCCAAATACAAAACATAAAAATAAATAAACACAGAGTAAATTCCCAAATTATTCCATCATTAAAAGATA
CGAGGCGCGTGTAAGTTACAGGCAAGCGATCCGTCAGGTGGCACTTTTCGGGGAAATGTGCGCGGAACCC
CTATTTGTTTATTTTTCTAAATACATTCAAATATGTATCCGCTCATGAGACAATAACCCTGATAAATGCT
TCAATAATATTGAAAAAGGAAGAGTATGAGTATTCAACATTTCCGTGTCGCCCTTATTCCCTTTTTTGCG
GCATTTTGCCTTCCTGTTTTTGCTCACCCAGAAACGCTGGTGAAAGTAAAAGATGCTGAAGATCAGTTGG
GTGCACGAGTGGGTTACATCGAACTGGATCTCAACAGCGGTAAGATCCTTGAGAGTTTTCGCCCCGAAGA
ACGTTTTCCAATGATGAGCACTTTTAAAGTTCTGCTATGTGGCGCGGTATTATCCCGTATTGACGCCGGG
CAAGAGCAACTCGGTCGCCGCATACACTATTCTCAGAATGACTTGGTTGAGTACTCACCAGTCACAGAAA
AGCATCTTACGGATGGCATGACAGTAAGAGAATTATGCAGTGCTGCCATAACCATGAGTGATAACACTGC
GGCCAACTTACTTCTGACAACGATCGGAGGACCGAAGGAGCTAACCGCTTTTTTGCACAACATGGGGGAT
CATGTAACTCGCCTTGATCGTTGGGAACCGGAGCTGAATGAAGCCATACCAAACGACGAGCGTGACACCA
CGATGCCTGTAGCAATGGCAACAACGTTGCGCAAACTATTAACTGGCGAACTACTTACTCTAGCTTCCCG
GCAACAATTAATAGACTGGATGGAGGCGGATAAAGTTGCAGGACCACTTCTGCGCTCGGCCCTTCCGGCT
GGCTGGTTTATTGCTGATAAATCTGGAGCCGGTGAGCGTGGGTCTCGCGGTATCATTGCAGCACTGGGGC
CAGATGGTAAGCCCTCCCGTATCGTAGTTATCTACACGACGGGGAGTCAGGCAACTATGGATGAACGAAA
TAGACAGATCGCTGAGATAGGTGCCTCACTGATTAAGCATTGGTAACTGTCAGACCAAGTTTACTCATAT
ATACTTTAGATTGATTTAAAACTTCATTTTTAATTTAAAAGGATCTAGGTGAAGATCCTTTTTGATAATC
TCATGACCAAAATCCCTTAACGTGAGTTTTCGTTCCACTGAGCGTCAGACCCCGTAGAAAAGATCAAAGG
ATCTTCTTGAGATCCTTTTTTTCTGCGCGTAATCTGCTGCTTGCAAACAAAAAAACCACCGCTACCAGCG
GTGGTTTGTTTGCCGGATCAAGAGCTACCAACTCTTTTTCCGAAGGTAACTGGCTTCAGCAGAGCGCAGA
TACCAAATACTGTTCTTCTAGTGTAGCCGTAGTTAGGCCACCACTTCAAGAACTCTGTAGCACCGCCTAC
ATACCTCGCTCTGCTAATCCTGTTACCAGTGGCTGCTGCCAGTGGCGATAAGTCGTGTCTTACCGGGTTG
GACTCAAGACGATAGTTACCGGATAAGGCGCAGCGGTCGGGCTGAACGGGGGGTTCGTGCACACAGCCCA
GCTTGGAGCGAACGACCTACACCGAACTGAGATACCTACAGCGTGAGCTATGAGAAAGCGCCACGCTTCC
CGAAGGGAGAAAGGCGGACAGGTATCCGGTAAGCGGCAGGGTCGGAACAGGAGAGCGCACGAGGGAGCTT
CCAGGGGGAAACGCCTGGTATCTTTATAGTCCTGTCGGGTTTCGCCACCTCTGACTTGAGCGTCGATTTT
TGTGATGCTCGTCAGGGGGGCGGAGCCTATGGAAAAACGCCAGCAACGCGGCCTTTTTACGGTTCCTGGC
CTTTTGCTGGCCTTTTGCTCACATGTTCTTTCCTGCGTTATCCCCTGATTCTGTGGATAACCGTATTACC
GCCTTTGAGTGAGCTGATACCGCTCGCCGCAGCCGAACGACCGAGCGCAGCGAGTCAGTGAGCGAGGAAG
CGGAAGAGCGCCCAATACGCAAACCGCCTCTCCCCGCGCGTTGGCCGATTCATTAATGCAGCTGGCACGA
CAGGTTTCCCGACTGGAAAGCGGGCAGTGAGCGCAACGCAAT
